Addgene plasmid #110714: C. difficile mRNA toehold switch sensor
Purpose: Toehold switch sensor to detect a species specific mRNA with GFP output
Depositing lab: James Collins. Depositing organization: Massachusetts Institute of Technology. Publication: A low-cost paper-based synthetic biology platform for analyzing gut microbiota and host biomarkers. Takahashi MK, Tan X, Dy AJ, Braff D, Akana RT, Furuta Y, Donghia N, Ananthakrishnan A, Collins JJ. Nat Commun. 2018 Aug 21;9(1):3347. doi: 10.1038/s41467-018-05864-4. PubMed 30131493.
Backbone
  Vector backbone: pCOLA
  Vector type: Synthetic Biology
Growth in bacteria
  Bacterial resistance: Kanamycin, 50 μg/mL
  Growth temperature: 37°C
  Growth strain: NEB Stable
  Copy number: Low Copy
Gene/Insert
  Gene/Insert name: C. difficile species specific toehold switch sensor
  Promoter: T7
  Cloning method: Gibson Cloning
  Sequencing primers: 5′ ttcaccaccctgaattgactc
Terms and licenses: Academic/Nonprofit Terms; Industry Terms: Not Available to Industry
How to cite: C. difficile mRNA toehold switch sensor was a gift from James Collins (Addgene plasmid # 110714 ; http://n2t.net/addgene:110714 ; RRID:Addgene_110714)
