[The description below was written by a language model from this plasmid's Addgene catalogue record and pLannotate feature annotations shown in this document.]
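Description:
The C. difficile mRNA toehold switch sensor is a synthetic-biology plasmid of about 4.2 kb built on the pCOLA backbone. It is maintained in E. coli at low copy through the ColA origin, which is compatible with other common replicons, and is selected with kanamycin via an aminoglycoside phosphotransferase gene. The backbone also carries lacI with its own promoter, along with small leftover fragments (a partial tetracycline-resistance sequence, a CAP binding site and a partial bla promoter) that appear to be vector remnants rather than functional parts.

The payload is a single T7-driven transcription unit. About 100 nt lie between the T7 promoter and the reporter coding sequence; this stretch is not annotated but is where the toehold switch would sit. A toehold switch is a designed RNA hairpin that sequesters the ribosome binding site and start codon. It unfolds when a complementary trigger RNA binds its single-stranded toehold, which allows translation of the downstream gene. Here the trigger is a species-specific C. difficile mRNA, although the record does not say which transcript is targeted. The catalogue entry describes the output as GFP. The automated annotation instead labels the roughly 710 nt reporter ORF as hfriFP, which is probably a closest-match call for a GFP-type protein, so the exact variant is uncertain. The reporter is followed by a fragment of an ssrA (LVA) degradation tag, which in cells promotes ClpXP/ClpAP turnover, and then by a T7 terminator.

The depositor and sequencing-derived records differ by one nucleotide and give identical feature maps. The associated publication concerns a low-cost paper-based platform for analysing gut microbiota and host biomarkers, and the plasmid serves as the sensor for detecting C. difficile RNA by fluorescence.
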