Features (pLannotate 1.2.2; 12 found; start..end, strand, type, name):
     34..52      +  promoter       T7 promoter: promoter for bacteriophage T7 RNA polymerase
    151..864     +  CDS            hfriFP: hfriFP is a fluorescent protein published in 2013, derived from Herbaspirillum frisingense.
    874..894     +  CDS            ssrA tag (LVA) (fragment): C-terminal peptide that mediates degradation in bacteria through the ClpXP and ClpAP proteases (McGinness et al., 2006) mutant LVA variant that confers accelerated degradation under some conditions (Andersen et al., 1998)
    972..1019    +  terminator     T7 terminator: transcription terminator for bacteriophage T7 RNA polymerase
   1183..1240    +  promoter       AmpR promoter (fragment): bla
   1249..2064    -  CDS            KanR: aminoglycoside phosphotransferase; aph(3')-Ia; confers resistance to kanamycin in bacteria or G418 (Geneticin®) in eukaryotes
   2065..2156    -  promoter       AmpR promoter: bla
   2174..2809    -  rep_origin     ColA ori: Plasmids containing the ColA origin of replication can be propagated in E. coli cells that contain additional plasmids with compatible origins.
   2894..2958    -  CDS            TcR (fragment): tetracycline efflux protein; tet; confers resistance to tetracycline
   2973..2994    -  protein_bind   CAP binding site: CAP binding activates transcription in the presence of cAMP. E. coli catabolite activator protein
   3007..4089    -  CDS            lacI: lac repressor; lacI; The lac repressor binds to the lac operator to inhibit transcription in E. coli. This inhibition can be relieved by adding lactose or isopropyl-β-D-thiogalactopyranoside (IPTG).
   4090..4167    -  promoter       lacI promoter: lacI
>Addgene plasmid #110714 | C. difficile mRNA toehold switch sensor | depositor full sequence | sequence record 212142 | C. difficile mRNA toehold switch sensor sequence 4192 bps
AAGTCTAACGCTGCTCTGGGCTAACTGTCGCGCTAATACGACTCACTATAGGGCCATTATAGCCATTCCA
CTTATACATGCAATTGTTCGGACTTTAGAACAGAGGAGATAAAGATGGAACAATTGCAGAACCTGGCGGC
AGCGCAAAAGATGCGTAAAGGAGAAGAACTTTTCACTGGAGTTGTCCCAATTCTTGTTGAATTAGATGGT
GATGTTAATGGGCACAAATTTTCTGTCAGTGGAGAGGGTGAAGGTGATGCAACATACGGAAAACTTACCC
TTAAATTTATTTGCACTACTGGAAAACTACCTGTTCCGTGGCCAACACTTGTCACTACTTTCGGTTATGG
TGTTCAATGCTTTGCGAGATACCCAGATCACATGAAACAGCATGACTTTTTCAAGAGTGCCATGCCCGAA
GGTTACGTACAGGAAAGAACTATATTTTTCAAAGATGACGGGAACTACAAGACACGTGCTGAAGTCAAGT
TTGAAGGTGATACCCTTGTTAATAGAATCGAGTTAAAAGGTATTGATTTTAAAGAAGATGGAAACATTCT
TGGACACAAATTGGAATACAACTATAACTCACACAATGTATACATCATGGCAGACAAACAAAAGAATGGA
ATCAAAGTTAACTTCAAAATTAGACACAACATTGAAGATGGAAGCGTTCAACTAGCAGACCATTATCAAC
AAAATACTCCGATTGGCGATGGCCCTGTCCTTTTACCAGACAACCATTACCTGTCCACACAATCTGCCCT
TTCGAAAGATCCCAACGAAAAGAGAGACCACATGGTCCTTCTTGAGTTTGTAACCGCTGCTGGGATTACA
CATGGCATGGATGAACTATACAAAAGGCCTGCAGCAAACGACGAAAACTACGCTGCATCAGTTTAATAAG
ATAAACCAGAGCGGCACGGCAAGCAGAGTATACGAGATTCGGTAGCCACCGCTGAGCATAACTAGCATAA
CCCCTTGGGGCCTCTAAACGGGTCTTGAGGGGTTTTTTGCTGAAACCTCAGGCATTTGAGAAGCACACGG
TCACACTGCTTCCGGTAGTCAATAAACCGGTAAACCAGCAATAGACATAAGCGGCTATTTAACGACCCTG
CCCTGAACCGACGACAAGCTGACGACCGGGTCTCCGCAAGTGGCACTTTTCGGGGAAATGTGCGCGGAAC
CCCTATTTGTTTATTTTTCTAAATACATTCAAATATGTATCCGCTCATGAATTAATTCTTAGAAAAACTC
ATCGAGCATCAAATGAAACTGCAATTTATTCATATCAGGATTATCAATACCATATTTTTGAAAAAGCCGT
TTCTGTAATGAAGGAGAAAACTCACCGAGGCAGTTCCATAGGATGGCAAGATCCTGGTATCGGTCTGCGA
TTCCGACTCGTCCAACATCAATACAACCTATTAATTTCCCCTCGTCAAAAATAAGGTTATCAAGTGAGAA
ATCACCATGAGTGACGACTGAATCCGGTGAGAATGGCAAAAGTTTATGCATTTCTTTCCAGACTTGTTCA
ACAGGCCAGCCATTACGCTCGTCATCAAAATCACTCGCATCAACCAAACCGTTATTCATTCGTGATTGCG
CCTGAGCGAGACGAAATACGCGGTCGCTGTTAAAAGGACAATTACAAACAGGAATCGAATGCAACCGGCG
CAGGAACACTGCCAGCGCATCAACAATATTTTCACCTGAATCAGGATATTCTTCTAATACCTGGAATGCT
GTTTTCCCGGGGATCGCAGTGGTGAGTAACCATGCATCATCAGGAGTACGGATAAAATGCTTGATGGTCG
GAAGAGGCATAAATTCCGTCAGCCAGTTTAGTCTGACCATCTCATCTGTAACATCATTGGCAACGCTACC
TTTGCCATGTTTCAGAAACAACTCTGGCGCATCGGGCTTCCCATACAATCGATAGATTGTCGCACCTGAT
TGCCCGACATTATCGCGAGCCCATTTATACCCATATAAATCAGCATCCATGTTGGAATTTAATCGCGGCC
TAGAGCAAGACGTTTCCCGTTGAATATGGCTCATACTCTTCCTTTTTCAATATTATTGAAGCATTTATCA
GGGTTATTGTCTCATGAGCGGATACATATTTGAATGTATTTAGAAAAATAAACAAATAGGCATGCTAGCG
CAGAAACGTCCTAGAAGATGCCAGGAGGATACTTAGCAGAGAGACAATAAGGCCGGAGCGAAGCCGTTTT
TCCATAGGCTCCGCCCCCCTGACGAACATCACGAAATCTGACGCTCAAATCAGTGGTGGCGAAACCCGAC
AGGACTATAAAGATACCAGGCGTTTCCCCCTGATGGCTCCCTCTTGCGCTCTCCTGTTCCCGTCCTGCGG
CGTCCGTGTTGTGGTGGAGGCTTTACCCAAATCACCACGTCCCGTTCCGTGTAGACAGTTCGCTCCAAGC
TGGGCTGTGTGCAAGAACCCCCCGTTCAGCCCGACTGCTGCGCCTTATCCGGTAACTATCATCTTGAGTC
CAACCCGGAAAGACACGACAAAACGCCACTGGCAGCAGCCATTGGTAACTGAGAATTAGTGGATTTAGAT
ATCGAGAGTCTTGAAGTGGTGGCCTAACAGAGGCTACACTGAAAGGACAGTATTTGGTATCTGCGCTCCA
CTAAAGCCAGTTACCAGGTTAAGCAGTTCCCCAACTGACTTAACCTTCGATCAAACCGCCTCCCCAGGCG
GTTTTTTCGTTTACAGAGCAGGAGATTACGACGATCGTAAAAGGATCTCAAGAAGATCCTTTACGGATTC
CCGACACCATCACTCTAGATTTCAGTGCAATTTATCTCTTCAAATGTAGCACCTGAAGTCAGCCCCATAC
GATATAAGTTGTAATTCTCATGTTAGTCATGCCCCGCGCCCACCGGAAGGAGCTGACTGGGTTGAAGGCT
CTCAAGGGCATCGGTCGAGATCCCGGTGCCTAATGAGTGAGCTAACTTACATTAATTGCGTTGCGCTCAC
TGCCCGCTTTCCAGTCGGGAAACCTGTCGTGCCAGCTGCATTAATGAATCGGCCAACGCGCGGGGAGAGG
CGGTTTGCGTATTGGGCGCCAGGGTGGTTTTTCTTTTCACCAGTGAGACGGGCAACAGCTGATTGCCCTT
CACCGCCTGGCCCTGAGAGAGTTGCAGCAAGCGGTCCACGCTGGTTTGCCCCAGCAGGCGAAAATCCTGT
TTGATGGTGGTTAACGGCGGGATATAACATGAGCTGTCTTCGGTATCGTCGTATCCCACTACCGAGATGT
CCGCACCAACGCGCAGCCCGGACTCGGTAATGGCGCGCATTGCGCCCAGCGCCATCTGATCGTTGGCAAC
CAGCATCGCAGTGGGAACGATGCCCTCATTCAGCATTTGCATGGTTTGTTGAAAACCGGACATGGCACTC
CAGTCGCCTTCCCGTTCCGCTATCGGCTGAATTTGATTGCGAGTGAGATATTTATGCCAGCCAGCCAGAC
GCAGACGCGCCGAGACAGAACTTAATGGGCCCGCTAACAGCGCGATTTGCTGGTGACCCAATGCGACCAG
ATGCTCCACGCCCAGTCGCGTACCGTCTTCATGGGAGAAAATAATACTGTTGATGGGTGTCTGGTCAGAG
ACATCAAGAAATAACGCCGGAACATTAGTGCAGGCAGCTTCCACAGCAATGGCATCCTGGTCATCCAGCG
GATAGTTAATGATCAGCCCACTGACGCGTTGCGCGAGAAGATTGTGCACCGCCGCTTTACAGGCTTCGAC
GCCGCTTCGTTCTACCATCGACACCACCACGCTGGCACCCAGTTGATCGGCGCGAGATTTAATCGCCGCG
ACAATTTGCGACGGCGCGTGCAGGGCCAGACTGGAGGTGGCAACGCCAATCAGCAACGACTGTTTGCCCG
CCAGTTGTTGTGCCACGCGGTTGGGAATGTAATTCAGCTCCGCCATCGCCGCTTCCACTTTTTCCCGCGT
TTTCGCAGAAACGTGGCTGGCCTGGTTCACCACGCGGGAAACGGTCTGATAAGAGACACCGGCATACTCT
GCGACATCGTATAACGTTACTGGTTTCACATTCACCACCCTGAATTGACTCTCTTCCGGGCGCTATCATG
CCATACCGCGAAAGGTTTTGCGCCATTCGATGGTGTCCGGGATCTCGACGCTCTCCCTTATG
