Features (pLannotate 1.2.2; 12 found; start..end, strand, type, name):
     34..52      +  promoter       T7 promoter: promoter for bacteriophage T7 RNA polymerase
    151..864     +  CDS            hfriFP: hfriFP is a fluorescent protein published in 2013, derived from Herbaspirillum frisingense.
    874..894     +  CDS            ssrA tag (LVA) (fragment): C-terminal peptide that mediates degradation in bacteria through the ClpXP and ClpAP proteases (McGinness et al., 2006) mutant LVA variant that confers accelerated degradation under some conditions (Andersen et al., 1998)
    973..1020    +  terminator     T7 terminator: transcription terminator for bacteriophage T7 RNA polymerase
   1184..1241    +  promoter       AmpR promoter (fragment): bla
   1250..2065    -  CDS            KanR: aminoglycoside phosphotransferase; aph(3')-Ia; confers resistance to kanamycin in bacteria or G418 (Geneticin®) in eukaryotes
   2066..2157    -  promoter       AmpR promoter: bla
   2175..2810    -  rep_origin     ColA ori: Plasmids containing the ColA origin of replication can be propagated in E. coli cells that contain additional plasmids with compatible origins.
   2895..2959    -  CDS            TcR (fragment): tetracycline efflux protein; tet; confers resistance to tetracycline
   2974..2995    -  protein_bind   CAP binding site: CAP binding activates transcription in the presence of cAMP. E. coli catabolite activator protein
   3008..4090    -  CDS            lacI: lac repressor; lacI; The lac repressor binds to the lac operator to inhibit transcription in E. coli. This inhibition can be relieved by adding lactose or isopropyl-β-D-thiogalactopyranoside (IPTG).
   4091..4168    -  promoter       lacI promoter: lacI
>Addgene plasmid #110714 | C. difficile mRNA toehold switch sensor | addgene full sequence | sequence record 217847 | Addgene NGS Result
AAGTCTAACGCTGCTCTGGGCTAACTGTCGCGCTAATACGACTCACTATAGGGCCATTATAGCCATTCCA
CTTATACATGCAATTGTTCGGACTTTAGAACAGAGGAGATAAAGATGGAACAATTGCAGAACCTGGCGGC
AGCGCAAAAGATGCGTAAAGGAGAAGAACTTTTCACTGGAGTTGTCCCAATTCTTGTTGAATTAGATGGT
GATGTTAATGGGCACAAATTTTCTGTCAGTGGAGAGGGTGAAGGTGATGCAACATACGGAAAACTTACCC
TTAAATTTATTTGCACTACTGGAAAACTACCTGTTCCGTGGCCAACACTTGTCACTACTTTCGGTTATGG
TGTTCAATGCTTTGCGAGATACCCAGATCACATGAAACAGCATGACTTTTTCAAGAGTGCCATGCCCGAA
GGTTACGTACAGGAAAGAACTATATTTTTCAAAGATGACGGGAACTACAAGACACGTGCTGAAGTCAAGT
TTGAAGGTGATACCCTTGTTAATAGAATCGAGTTAAAAGGTATTGATTTTAAAGAAGATGGAAACATTCT
TGGACACAAATTGGAATACAACTATAACTCACACAATGTATACATCATGGCAGACAAACAAAAGAATGGA
ATCAAAGTTAACTTCAAAATTAGACACAACATTGAAGATGGAAGCGTTCAACTAGCAGACCATTATCAAC
AAAATACTCCGATTGGCGATGGCCCTGTCCTTTTACCAGACAACCATTACCTGTCCACACAATCTGCCCT
TTCGAAAGATCCCAACGAAAAGAGAGACCACATGGTCCTTCTTGAGTTTGTAACCGCTGCTGGGATTACA
CATGGCATGGATGAACTATACAAAAGGCCTGCAGCAAACGACGAAAACTACGCTGCATCAGTTTAATAAG
ATAAACCAGAGCGGCACGGCAAGCAGAGTATACGAGATTCGGTAGCCACCGCTGAGCAATAACTAGCATA
ACCCCTTGGGGCCTCTAAACGGGTCTTGAGGGGTTTTTTGCTGAAACCTCAGGCATTTGAGAAGCACACG
GTCACACTGCTTCCGGTAGTCAATAAACCGGTAAACCAGCAATAGACATAAGCGGCTATTTAACGACCCT
GCCCTGAACCGACGACAAGCTGACGACCGGGTCTCCGCAAGTGGCACTTTTCGGGGAAATGTGCGCGGAA
CCCCTATTTGTTTATTTTTCTAAATACATTCAAATATGTATCCGCTCATGAATTAATTCTTAGAAAAACT
CATCGAGCATCAAATGAAACTGCAATTTATTCATATCAGGATTATCAATACCATATTTTTGAAAAAGCCG
TTTCTGTAATGAAGGAGAAAACTCACCGAGGCAGTTCCATAGGATGGCAAGATCCTGGTATCGGTCTGCG
ATTCCGACTCGTCCAACATCAATACAACCTATTAATTTCCCCTCGTCAAAAATAAGGTTATCAAGTGAGA
AATCACCATGAGTGACGACTGAATCCGGTGAGAATGGCAAAAGTTTATGCATTTCTTTCCAGACTTGTTC
AACAGGCCAGCCATTACGCTCGTCATCAAAATCACTCGCATCAACCAAACCGTTATTCATTCGTGATTGC
GCCTGAGCGAGACGAAATACGCGGTCGCTGTTAAAAGGACAATTACAAACAGGAATCGAATGCAACCGGC
GCAGGAACACTGCCAGCGCATCAACAATATTTTCACCTGAATCAGGATATTCTTCTAATACCTGGAATGC
TGTTTTCCCGGGGATCGCAGTGGTGAGTAACCATGCATCATCAGGAGTACGGATAAAATGCTTGATGGTC
GGAAGAGGCATAAATTCCGTCAGCCAGTTTAGTCTGACCATCTCATCTGTAACATCATTGGCAACGCTAC
CTTTGCCATGTTTCAGAAACAACTCTGGCGCATCGGGCTTCCCATACAATCGATAGATTGTCGCACCTGA
TTGCCCGACATTATCGCGAGCCCATTTATACCCATATAAATCAGCATCCATGTTGGAATTTAATCGCGGC
CTAGAGCAAGACGTTTCCCGTTGAATATGGCTCATACTCTTCCTTTTTCAATATTATTGAAGCATTTATC
AGGGTTATTGTCTCATGAGCGGATACATATTTGAATGTATTTAGAAAAATAAACAAATAGGCATGCTAGC
GCAGAAACGTCCTAGAAGATGCCAGGAGGATACTTAGCAGAGAGACAATAAGGCCGGAGCGAAGCCGTTT
TTCCATAGGCTCCGCCCCCCTGACGAACATCACGAAATCTGACGCTCAAATCAGTGGTGGCGAAACCCGA
CAGGACTATAAAGATACCAGGCGTTTCCCCCTGATGGCTCCCTCTTGCGCTCTCCTGTTCCCGTCCTGCG
GCGTCCGTGTTGTGGTGGAGGCTTTACCCAAATCACCACGTCCCGTTCCGTGTAGACAGTTCGCTCCAAG
CTGGGCTGTGTGCAAGAACCCCCCGTTCAGCCCGACTGCTGCGCCTTATCCGGTAACTATCATCTTGAGT
CCAACCCGGAAAGACACGACAAAACGCCACTGGCAGCAGCCATTGGTAACTGAGAATTAGTGGATTTAGA
TATCGAGAGTCTTGAAGTGGTGGCCTAACAGAGGCTACACTGAAAGGACAGTATTTGGTATCTGCGCTCC
ACTAAAGCCAGTTACCAGGTTAAGCAGTTCCCCAACTGACTTAACCTTCGATCAAACCGCCTCCCCAGGC
GGTTTTTTCGTTTACAGAGCAGGAGATTACGACGATCGTAAAAGGATCTCAAGAAGATCCTTTACGGATT
CCCGACACCATCACTCTAGATTTCAGTGCAATTTATCTCTTCAAATGTAGCACCTGAAGTCAGCCCCATA
CGATATAAGTTGTAATTCTCATGTTAGTCATGCCCCGCGCCCACCGGAAGGAGCTGACTGGGTTGAAGGC
TCTCAAGGGCATCGGTCGAGATCCCGGTGCCTAATGAGTGAGCTAACTTACATTAATTGCGTTGCGCTCA
CTGCCCGCTTTCCAGTCGGGAAACCTGTCGTGCCAGCTGCATTAATGAATCGGCCAACGCGCGGGGAGAG
GCGGTTTGCGTATTGGGCGCCAGGGTGGTTTTTCTTTTCACCAGTGAGACGGGCAACAGCTGATTGCCCT
TCACCGCCTGGCCCTGAGAGAGTTGCAGCAAGCGGTCCACGCTGGTTTGCCCCAGCAGGCGAAAATCCTG
TTTGATGGTGGTTAACGGCGGGATATAACATGAGCTGTCTTCGGTATCGTCGTATCCCACTACCGAGATG
TCCGCACCAACGCGCAGCCCGGACTCGGTAATGGCGCGCATTGCGCCCAGCGCCATCTGATCGTTGGCAA
CCAGCATCGCAGTGGGAACGATGCCCTCATTCAGCATTTGCATGGTTTGTTGAAAACCGGACATGGCACT
CCAGTCGCCTTCCCGTTCCGCTATCGGCTGAATTTGATTGCGAGTGAGATATTTATGCCAGCCAGCCAGA
CGCAGACGCGCCGAGACAGAACTTAATGGGCCCGCTAACAGCGCGATTTGCTGGTGACCCAATGCGACCA
GATGCTCCACGCCCAGTCGCGTACCGTCTTCATGGGAGAAAATAATACTGTTGATGGGTGTCTGGTCAGA
GACATCAAGAAATAACGCCGGAACATTAGTGCAGGCAGCTTCCACAGCAATGGCATCCTGGTCATCCAGC
GGATAGTTAATGATCAGCCCACTGACGCGTTGCGCGAGAAGATTGTGCACCGCCGCTTTACAGGCTTCGA
CGCCGCTTCGTTCTACCATCGACACCACCACGCTGGCACCCAGTTGATCGGCGCGAGATTTAATCGCCGC
GACAATTTGCGACGGCGCGTGCAGGGCCAGACTGGAGGTGGCAACGCCAATCAGCAACGACTGTTTGCCC
GCCAGTTGTTGTGCCACGCGGTTGGGAATGTAATTCAGCTCCGCCATCGCCGCTTCCACTTTTTCCCGCG
TTTTCGCAGAAACGTGGCTGGCCTGGTTCACCACGCGGGAAACGGTCTGATAAGAGACACCGGCATACTC
TGCGACATCGTATAACGTTACTGGTTTCACATTCACCACCCTGAATTGACTCTCTTCCGGGCGCTATCAT
GCCATACCGCGAAAGGTTTTGCGCCATTCGATGGTGTCCGGGATCTCGACGCTCTCCCTTATG
